LOCUS       pSB1A3-AD009 4423 bp ds-DNA circular 10-DEC-2018
DEFINITION  .
FEATURES             Location/Qualifiers
     terminator      complement(482..538)
                     /label="Terminator 310"
                     /ApEinfo_revcolor=#b4abac
                     /ApEinfo_fwdcolor=#b4abac Transcription
     activator       complement(542..1465)
                     /label="AraC"
                     /ApEinfo_revcolor=#b1ff67
                     /ApEinfo_fwdcolor=#b1ff67 regulatory
     sequence        1604..1615
                     /label="araO1"
                     /ApEinfo_revcolor=#ff9ccd
                     /ApEinfo_fwdcolor=#ff9ccd regulatory
     sequence        1447..1462
                     /label="araO2"
                     /ApEinfo_revcolor=#ff9ccd
                     /ApEinfo_fwdcolor=#ff9ccd
     terminator      2717..2769
                     /label="Terminator 170n"
                     /ApEinfo_revcolor=#b4abac
                     /ApEinfo_fwdcolor=#b4abac cloning
     site            2798..2818
                     /label="BB Suffix"
                     /ApEinfo_revcolor=#c7b0e3
                     /ApEinfo_fwdcolor=#c7b0e3
     misc_feature    complement(3756..4416)
                     /label="AmpR (pLPT107)"
                     /ApEinfo_revcolor=#f58a5e
                     /ApEinfo_fwdcolor=#f58a5e regulatory
     sequence        1656..1694
                     /label="araI1I2"
                     /ApEinfo_revcolor=#ff9ccd
                     /ApEinfo_fwdcolor=#ff9ccd cloning
     site            432..453
                     /label="BB Prefix"
                     /ApEinfo_revcolor=#c7b0e3
                     /ApEinfo_fwdcolor=#c7b0e3
     ORI             2982..3694
                     /label="rep(pMB1)"
                     /ApEinfo_revcolor=#f8d3a9
                     /ApEinfo_fwdcolor=#f8d3a9 inducible
     promoter        1691..1719
                     /label="araC promoter"
                     /ApEinfo_revcolor=#f8d3a9
                     /ApEinfo_fwdcolor=#f8d3a9
     misc_feature    1835..2710
                     /label="alpha-HL"
                     /ApEinfo_revcolor=#f58a5e
                     /ApEinfo_fwdcolor=#f58a5e RBS K=0.15 1795..1831
                     /label="B2"
                     /ApEinfo_revcolor=#85dae9
                     /ApEinfo_fwdcolor=#85dae9
ORIGIN
        1 aaacgttctt cggggcgaaa actctcaagg atcttaccgc tgttgagatc cagttcgata
       61 taacccactc gtgcacccaa ctgatcttca gcatctttta ctttcaccag cgtttctggg
      121 tgagcaaaaa caggaaggca aaatgccgca aaaaagggaa taagggcgac acggaaatgt
      181 tgaatactca tactcttcct ttttcaatat tattgaagca tttatcaggg ttattgtctc
      241 atgagcggat acatatttga atgtatttag aaaaataaac aaataggggt tccgcgcaca
      301 tttccccgaa aagtgccacc tgacgtctaa gaaaccatta ttatcatgac attaacctat
      361 aaaaataggc gtatcacgag gcagaatttc agataaaaaa aatccttagc tttcgctaag
      421 gatgatttct ggaattcgcg gccgcttcta gagGAGAGTT AGGCATAAGG CTGCATGCTA
      481 CCCTTTGGTC GAAAAAAAAA GCCCGCACTG TCAGGTGCGG GCTTTTTTCT GTGTTTCCtt
      541 atgacaactt gacggctaca tcattcactt tttcttcaca accggcacgg aactcgctcg
      601 ggctggcccc ggtgcatttt ttaaataccc gcgagaaata gagttgatcg tcaaaaccaa
      661 cattgcgacc gacggtggcg ataggcatcc gggtggtgct caaaagcagc ttcgcctggc
      721 tgatacgttg gtcctcgcgc cagcttaaga cgctaatccc taactgctgg cggaaaagat
      781 gtgacagacg cgacggcgac aagcaaacat gctgtgcgac gctggcgata tcaaaattgc
      841 tgtctgccag gtgatcgctg atgtactgac aagcctcgcg tacccgatta tccatcggtg
      901 gatggagcga ctcgttaatc gcttccatgc gccgcagtaa caattgctca agcagattta
      961 tcgccagcag ctccgaatag cgcccttccc cttgcccggc gttaatgatt tgcccaaaca
     1021 ggtcgctgaa atgcggctgg tgcgcttcat ccgggcgaaa gaaccccgta ttggcaaata
     1081 ttgacggcca gttaagccat tcatgccagt aggcgcgcgg acgaaagtaa acccactggt
     1141 gataccattc gcgagcctcc ggatgacgac cgtagtgatg aatctctcct ggcgggaaca
     1201 gcaaaatatc acccggtcgg caaacaaatt ctcgtccctg atttttcacc accccctgac
     1261 cgcgaatggt gagattgaga atataacctt tcattcccag cggtcggtcg ataaaaaaat
     1321 cgagataacc gttggcctca atcggcgtta aacccgccac cagatgggca ttaaacgagt
     1381 atcccggcag caggggatca ttttgcgctt cagccatact tttcatactc ccgccattca
     1441 gagaagaaac caattgtcca tattgcatca gacattgccg tcactgcgtc ttttactggc
     1501 tcttctcgct aaccaaaccg gtaaccccgc ttattaaaag cattctgtaa caaagcggga
     1561 ccaaagccat gacaaaaacg cgtaacaaaa gtgtctataa tcacggcaga aaagtccaca
     1621 ttgattattt gcacggcgtc acactttgct atgccatagc atttttatcc ataagattag
     1681 cggatcctac ctgacgcttt ttatcgcaac tctctactgt ttctccatac ccgttttttt
     1741 gggctagcga attcgagctc ggtacccggg gatcctctag aaggagatat aaccCTATGG
     1801 ACTATGTTTT TCAAAGACGA AAAACTACTA GATGGATTCT GATATCAATA TCAAAACCGG
     1861 CACCACCGAT ATCGGCTCCA ATACCACCGT TAAAACCGGT GATCTGGTGA CCTATGATAA
     1921 AGAAAACGGT ATGCATAAAA AAGTGTTTTA CTCGTTTATT GACGATAAAA ACCATAACAA
     1981 AAAACTGCTG GTCATCCGCA CCAAAGGCAC CATTGCGGGT CAATACCGTG TGTACTCCGA
     2041 AGAAGGTGCG AACAAAAGCG GTCTGGCTTG GCCGTCTGCC TTTAAAGTGC AGCTGCAACT
     2101 GCCGGATAAT GAAGTGGCGC AGATTTCAGA TTATTATCCG CGTAATAGCA TCGATACCAA
     2161 AGAATATATG AGTACCCTGA CCTATGGTTT TAATGGCAAT GTTACCGGTG ATGATACGGG
     2221 TAAAATTGGC GGTCTGATTG GCGCCAATGT GTCCATTGGT CATACGCTGA AATACGTGCA
     2281 ACCGGATTTC AAAACCATTC TGGAAAGTCC GACCGATAAA AAAGTGGGTT GGAAAGTTAT
     2341 CTTCAACAAC ATGGTGAATC AGAACTGGGG TCCGTACGAT CGCGATTCCT GGAATCCGGT
     2401 TTATGGCAAT CAGCTGTTTA TGAAAACCCG CAACGGTAGT ATGAAAGCGG CGGATAATTT
     2461 TCTGGACCCG AACAAAGCCT CAAGCCTGCT GTCCAGCGGT TTTAGCCCGG ATTTTGCCAC
     2521 GGTTATTACC ATGGATCGCA AAGCCAGCAA ACAGCAGACC AACATTGATG TGATCTACGA
     2581 ACGTGTGCGT GATGATTATC AACTGCATTG GACCTCAACC AATTGGAAAG GCACCAATAC
     2641 CAAAGATAAA TGGACGGATC GCAGTTCAGA ACGCTACAAA ATTGATTGGG AAAAAGAAGA
     2701 AATGACCAAC TAATAGAACG CATGAGAAAG CCCCCGGAAG ATCACCTTCC GGGGGCTTTT
     2761 TTATTGCGCC TTGTCACACC TACACTGCTC GAAGtaCtac tagtagcggc cgctgcaggc
     2821 ttcctcgctc actgactcgc tgcgctcggt cgttcggctg cggcgagcgg tatcagctca
     2881 ctcaaaggcg gtaatacggt tatccacaga atcaggggat aacgcaggaa agaacatgtg
     2941 agcaaaaggc cagcaaaagg ccaggaaccg taaaaaggcc gcgttgctgg cgtttttcca
     3001 caggctccgc ccccctgacg agcatcacaa aaatcgacgc tcaagtcaga ggtggcgaaa
     3061 cccgacagga ctataaagat accaggcgtt tccccctgga agctccctcg tgcgctctcc
     3121 tgttccgacc ctgccgctta ccggatacct gtccgccttt ctcccttcgg gaagcgtggc
     3181 gctttctcat agctcacgct gtaggtatct cagttcggtg taggtcgttc gctccaagct
     3241 gggctgtgtg cacgaacccc ccgttcagcc cgaccgctgc gccttatccg gtaactatcg
     3301 tcttgagtcc aacccggtaa gacacgactt atcgccactg gcagcagcca ctggtaacag
     3361 gattagcaga gcgaggtatg taggcggtgc tacagagttc ttgaagtggt ggcctaacta
     3421 cggctacact agaagaacag tatttggtat ctgcgctctg ctgaagccag ttaccttcgg
     3481 aaaaagagtt ggtagctctt gatccggcaa acaaaccacc gctggtagcg gtggtttttt
     3541 tgtttgcaag cagcagatta cgcgcagaaa aaaaggatct caagaagatc ctttgatctt
     3601 ttctacgggg tctgacgctc agtggaacga aaactcacgt taagggattt tggtcatgag
     3661 attatcaaaa aggatcttca cctagatcct tttaaattaa aaatgaagtt ttaaatcaat
     3721 ctaaagtata tatgagtaaa cttggtctga cagttaccaa tgcttaatca gtgaggcacc
     3781 tatctcagcg atctgtctat ttcgttcatc catagttgcc tgactccccg tcgtgtagat
     3841 aactacgata cgggagggct taccatctgg ccccagtgct gcaatgatac cgcgagaccc
     3901 acgctcaccg gctccagatt tatcagcaat aaaccagcca gccggaaggg ccgagcgcag
     3961 aagtggtcct gcaactttat ccgcctccat ccagtctatt aattgttgcc gggaagctag
     4021 agtaagtagt tcgccagtta atagtttgcg caacgttgtt gccattgcta caggcatcgt
     4081 ggtgtcacgc tcgtcgtttg gtatggcttc attcagctcc ggttcccaac gatcaaggcg
     4141 agttacatga tcccccatgt tgtgcaaaaa agcggttagc tccttcggtc ctccgatcgt
     4201 tgtcagaagt aagttggccg cagtgttatc actcatggtt atggcagcac tgcataattc
     4261 tcttactgtc atgccatccg taagatgctt ttctgtgact ggtgagtact caaccaagtc
     4321 attctgagaa tagtgtatgc ggcgaccgag ttgctcttgc ccggcgtcaa tacgggataa
     4381 taccgcgcca catagcagaa ctttaaaagt gctcatcatt gga
//
