>Addgene plasmid #116850 | pSB1A3-AD009 | addgene full sequence | sequence record 227234 | Addgene NGS Result
AAACGTTCTTCGGGGCGAAAACTCTCAAGGATCTTACCGCTGTTGAGATCCAGTTCGATGTAACCCACTC
GTGCACCCAACTGATCTTCAGCATCTTTTACTTTCACCAGCGTTTCTGGGTGAGCAAAAACAGGAAGGCA
AAATGCCGCAAAAAAGGGAATAAGGGCGACACGGAAATGTTGAATACTCATACTCTTCCTTTTTCAATAT
TATTGAAGCATTTATCAGGGTTATTGTCTCATGAGCGGATACATATTTGAATGTATTTAGAAAAATAAAC
AAATAGGGGTTCCGCGCACATTTCCCCGAAAAGTGCCACCTGACGTCTAAGAAACCATTATTATCATGAC
ATTAACCTATAAAAATAGGCGTATCACGAGGCAGAATTTCAGATAAAAAAAATCCTTAGCTTTCGCTAAG
GATGATTTCTGGAATTCGCGGCCGCTTCTAGAGGAGAGTTAGGCATAAGGCTGCATGCTACCCTTTGGTC
GAAAAAAAAAGCCCGCACTGTCAGGTGCGGGCTTTTTTCTGTGTTTCCTTATGACAACTTGACGGCTACA
TCATTCACTTTTTCTTCACAACCGGCACGGAACTCGCTCGGGCTGGCCCCGGTGCATTTTTTAAATACCC
GCGAGAAATAGAGTTGATCGTCAAAACCAACATTGCGACCGACGGTGGCGATAGGCATCCGGGTGGTGCT
CAAAAGCAGCTTCGCCTGGCTGATACGTTGGTCCTCGCGCCAGCTTAAGACGCTAATCCCTAACTGCTGG
CGGAAAAGATGTGACAGACGCGACGGCGACAAGCAAACATGCTGTGCGACGCTGGCGATATCAAAATTGC
TGTCTGCCAGGTGATCGCTGATGTACTGACAAGCCTCGCGTACCCGATTATCCATCGGTGGATGGAGCGA
CTCGTTAATCGCTTCCATGCGCCGCAGTAACAATTGCTCAAGCAGATTTATCGCCAGCAGCTCCGAATAG
CGCCCTTCCCCTTGCCCGGCGTTAATGATTTGCCCAAACAGGTCGCTGAAATGCGGCTGGTGCGCTTCAT
CCGGGCGAAAGAACCCCGTATTGGCAAATATTGACGGCCAGTTAAGCCATTCATGCCAGTAGGCGCGCGG
ACGAAAGTAAACCCACTGGTGATACCATTCGCGAGCCTCCGGATGACGACCGTAGTGATGAATCTCTCCT
GGCGGGAACAGCAAAATATCACCCGGTCGGCAAACAAATTCTCGTCCCTGATTTTTCACCACCCCCTGAC
CGCGAATGGTGAGATTGAGAATATAACCTTTCATTCCCAGCGGTCGGTCGATAAAAAAATCGAGATAACC
GTTGGCCTCAATCGGCGTTAAACCCGCCACCAGATGGGCATTAAACGAGTATCCCGGCAGCAGGGGATCA
TTTTGCGCTTCAGCCATACTTTTCATACTCCCGCCATTCAGAGAAGAAACCAATTGTCCATATTGCATCA
GACATTGCCGTCACTGCGTCTTTTACTGGCTCTTCTCGCTAACCAAACCGGTAACCCCGCTTATTAAAAG
CATTCTGTAACAAAGCGGGACCAAAGCCATGACAAAAACGCGTAACAAAAGTGTCTATAATCACGGCAGA
AAAGTCCACATTGATTATTTGCACGGCGTCACACTTTGCTATGCCATAGCATTTTTATCCATAAGATTAG
CGGATCCTACCTGACGCTTTTTATCGCAACTCTCTACTGTTTCTCCATACCCGTTTTTTTGGGCTAGCGA
ATTCGAGCTCGGTACCCGGGGATCCTCTAGAAGGAGATATAACCCTATGGACTATGTTTTTCAAAGACGA
AAAACTACTAGATGGATTCTGATATCAATATCAAAACCGGCACCACCGATATCGGCTCCAATACCACCGT
TAAAACCGGTGATCTGGTGACCTATGATAAAGAAAACGGTATGCATAAAAAAGTGTTTTACTCGTTTATT
GACGATAAAAACCATAACAAAAAACTGCTGGTCATCCGCACCAAAGGCACCATTGCGGGTCAATACCGTG
TGTACTCCGAAGAAGGTGCGAACAAAAGCGGTCTGGCTTGGCCGTCTGCCTTTAAAGTGCAGCTGCAACT
GCCGGATAATGAAGTGGCGCAGATTTCAGATTATTATCCGCGTAATAGCATCGATACCAAAGAATATATG
AGTACCCTGACCTATGGTTTTAATGGCAATGTTACCGGTGATGATACGGGTAAAATTGGCGGTCTGATTG
GCGCCAATGTGTCCATTGGTCATACGCTGAAATACGTGCAACCGGATTTCAAAACCATTCTGGAAAGTCC
GACCGATAAAAAAGTGGGTTGGAAAGTTATCTTCAACAACATGGTGAATCAGAACTGGGGTCCGTACGAT
CGCGATTCCTGGAATCCGGTTTATGGCAATCAGCTGTTTATGAAAACCCGCAACGGTAGTATGAAAGCGG
CGGATAATTTTCTGGACCCGAACAAAGCCTCAAGCCTGCTGTCCAGCGGTTTTAGCCCGGATTTTGCCAC
GGTTATTACCATGGATCGCAAAGCCAGCAAACAGCAGACCAACATTGATGTGATCTACGAACGTGTGCGT
GATGATTATCAACTGCATTGGACCTCAACCAATTGGAAAGGCACCAATACCAAAGATAAATGGACGGATC
GCAGTTCAGAACGCTACAAAATTGATTGGGAAAAAGAAGAAATGACCAACTAATAGAACGCATGAGAAAG
CCCCCGGAAGATCACCTTCCGGGGGCTTTTTTATTGCGCCTTGTCACACCTACACTGCTCGAAGTACTAC
TAGTAGCGGCCGCTGCAGGCTTCCTCGCTCACTGACTCGCTGCGCTCGGTCGTTCGGCTGCGGCGAGCGG
TATCAGCTCACTCAAAGGCGGTAATACGGTTATCCACAGAATCAGGGGATAACGCAGGAAAGAACATGTG
AGCAAAAGGCCAGCAAAAGGCCAGGAACCGTAAAAAGGCCGCGTTGCTGGCGTTTTTCCACAGGCTCCGC
CCCCCTGACGAGCATCACAAAAATCGACGCTCAAGTCAGAGGTGGCGAAACCCGACAGGACTATAAAGAT
ACCAGGCGTTTCCCCCTGGAAGCTCCCTCGTGCGCTCTCCTGTTCCGACCCTGCCGCTTACCGGATACCT
GTCCGCCTTTCTCCCTTCGGGAAGCGTGGCGCTTTCTCATAGCTCACGCTGTAGGTATCTCAGTTCGGTG
TAGGTCGTTCGCTCCAAGCTGGGCTGTGTGCACGAACCCCCCGTTCAGCCCGACCGCTGCGCCTTATCCG
GTAACTATCGTCTTGAGTCCAACCCGGTAAGACACGACTTATCGCCACTGGCAGCAGCCACTGGTAACAG
GATTAGCAGAGCGAGGTATGTAGGCGGTGCTACAGAGTTCTTGAAGTGGTGGCCTAACTACGGCTACACT
AGAAGAACAGTATTTGGTATCTGCGCTCTGCTGAAGCCAGTTACCTTCGGAAAAAGAGTTGGTAGCTCTT
GATCCGGCAAACAAACCACCGCTGGTAGCGGTGGTTTTTTTGTTTGCAAGCAGCAGATTACGCGCAGAAA
AAAAGGATCTCAAGAAGATCCTTTGATCTTTTCTACGGGGTCTGACGCTCAGTGGAACGAAAACTCACGT
TAAGGGATTTTGGTCATTAGATTATCAAAAAGGATCTTCACCTAGATCCTTTTAAATTAAAAATGAAGTT
TTAAATCAATCTAAAGTATATATGAGTAAACTTGGTCTGACAGTTACCAATGCTTAATCAGTGAGGCACC
TATCTCAGCGATCTGTCTATTTCGTTCATCCATAGTTGCCTGACTCCCCGTCGTGTAGATAACTACGATA
CGGGAGGGCTTACCATCTGGCCCCAGTGCTGCAATGATACCGCGAGACCCACGCTCACCGGCTCCAGATT
TATCAGCAATAAACCAGCCAGCCGGAAGGGCCGAGCGCAGAAGTGGTCCTGCAACTTTATCCGCCTCCAT
CCAGTCTATTAATTGTTGCCGGGAAGCTAGAGTAAGTAGTTCGCCAGTTAATAGTTTGCGCAACGTTGTT
GCCATTGCTACAGGCATCGTGGTGTCACGCTCGTCGTTTGGTATGGCTTCATTCAGCTCCGGTTCCCAAC
GATCAAGGCGAGTTACATGATCCCCCATGTTGTGCAAAAAAGCGGTTAGCTCCTTCGGTCCTCCGATCGT
TGTCAGAAGTAAGTTGGCCGCAGTGTTATCACTCATGGTTATGGCAGCACTGCATAATTCTCTTACTGTC
ATGCCATCCGTAAGATGCTTTTCTGTGACTGGTGAGTACTCAACCAAGTCATTCTGAGAATAGTGTATGC
GGCGACCGAGTTGCTCTTGCCCGGCGTCAATACGGGATAATACCGCGCCACATAGCAGAACTTTAAAAGT
GCTCATCATTGGA
Features (pLannotate 1.2.2; 10 found; start..end, strand, type, name):
    192..296     -  promoter       AmpR promoter: bla
    386..429     -  terminator     bacterial terminator: putative bacterial transcription terminator
    432..453     +  misc_feature   BioBrick prefix: BioBrick prefix for parts that do not start with "ATG"
    539..1417    -  CDS            araC: L-arabinose regulatory protein; araC
   1444..1728    +  promoter       araBAD promoter: araBAD; promoter of the L-arabinose operon of E. coli; the araC regulatory gene is transcribed in the opposite direction (Guzman et al., 1995)
   1749..1781    +  misc_feature   MCS (fragment): pUC18/19 multiple cloning site
   1835..2710    +  CDS            hly (fragment): HLA_STAAU - Also known as hla. Experimental evidence at protein level: Swiss-Prot protein existence level 1. Alpha-toxin binds to the membrane of eukaryotic cells (particularly red blood cells, RBC) forming pores, resulting in hemolysis, with the release of low-molecular weight molecules leading to eventual osmotic RBC lysis (PubMed:1587866, PubMed:20624979). Human RBCs bind much less alpha-toxin than do rabbit RBCs (PubMed:1587866, PubMed:20624979). Heptamer oligomerization and pore formation is required for lytic activity (PubMed:1587866, PubMed:20624979). From Staphylococcus aureus.
   2798..2818    +  misc_feature   BioBrick suffix: universal suffix for all parts
   2995..3583    -  rep_origin     ori: high-copy-number ColE1/pMB1/pBR322/pUC origin of replication
   3754..191     -  CDS            AmpR (across the origin): β-lactamase; bla; confers resistance to ampicillin, carbenicillin, and related antibiotics
