[The description below was written by a language model from this plasmid's Addgene catalogue record, the feature table of its GenBank file and pLannotate feature annotations shown in this document.]
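Description:
pSB1A3-AD009 is a high-copy bacterial expression plasmid in the BioBrick format, built for synthetic biology work. Despite its name, the depositor notes that the backbone actually used was pSB1A2 rather than pSB1A3, a difference said not to affect function. The plasmid replicates in E. coli from a pMB1/ColE1-type origin and is selected with ampicillin through a β-lactamase gene driven by its own bla promoter. The catalogue lists a total size of about 4.5 kb, whereas the sequenced record is 4,423 bp, a small discrepancy the record does not explain.

The payload sits between the BioBrick prefix and suffix and reproduces the natural divergent arrangement of the E. coli arabinose regulon. The araC regulator gene is on the reverse strand, followed by its own terminator, and is transcribed away from the araBAD (pBAD) promoter region, which carries the annotated araO2, araO1 and araI1/I2 operator and inducer sites. The record describes araC expression as constitutive. On the forward strand, pBAD drives the Staphylococcus aureus alpha-hemolysin (alpha-HL) coding sequence, which the automated annotation flags as a fragment of the full-length hla entry, and this is followed by a second terminator. AraC represses pBAD in the absence of arabinose and activates it when arabinose is bound, so production of the pore-forming toxin, which assembles into heptameric membrane pores, becomes arabinose-inducible.

The associated publication concerns signalling and differentiation in emulsion-based, multi-compartment in vitro gene circuits. This suggests the plasmid served as an inducible source of membrane pores in such systems, though the record does not spell out its exact role.
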