Addgene plasmid #116850: pSB1A3-AD009
Purpose: Expresses araC constitutively and alpha-hemolysin under a pBAD promoter; alternate name pSB1A2-AD009
Depositing lab: Friedrich Simmel. Depositing organization: Technische Universitaet Muenchen (TUM). Publication: Signalling and differentiation in emulsion-based multi-compartmentalized in vitro gene circuits. Dupin A, Simmel FC. Nat Chem. 2018 Nov 26. pii: 10.1038/s41557-018-0174-9. doi: 10.1038/s41557-018-0174-9. PubMed 30478365.
Backbone
  Vector backbone: pSB1A2
  Backbone size w/o insert (bp): 2147
  Total vector size (bp): 4499
  Vector type: Bacterial Expression, Synthetic Biology
Growth in bacteria
  Bacterial resistance: Ampicillin, 100 μg/mL
  Growth temperature: 37°C
  Growth strain: DH5alpha
  Copy number: High Copy
Gene/Insert 1
  Gene/Insert name: AraC
  Species: Escherichia coli
  Insert size (bp): 984
  Cloning method: Restriction Enzyme; 5′ cloning site BsaI (destroyed during cloning); 3′ cloning site BsaI (destroyed during cloning)
  Sequencing primers: 5′ VF tgccacctgacgtctaagaa; 3′ p-AD006_2_rev ggttatatctccttctagaggatccccg
Gene/Insert 2
  Gene/Insert name: alpha-HL (alt name: alpha-hemolysin)
  Species: Staphylococcus aureus
  Insert size (bp): 1304
  Promoter: pBAD
  Cloning method: Restriction Enzyme; 5′ cloning site BsaI (destroyed during cloning); 3′ cloning site BsaI (destroyed during cloning)
  Sequencing primers: 5′ p-AD001_3_fwd AGACGAAAAACTACTAGATGG; 3′ VR attaccgcctttgagtgagc
Terms and licenses: Academic/Nonprofit Terms; Industry Terms: Not Available to Industry
Depositor comments: Please note that pSB1A2 was used to create the plasmid rather than pSB1A3. This does not affect function as described in the associated publication.
How to cite: pSB1A3-AD009 was a gift from Friedrich Simmel (Addgene plasmid # 116850 ; http://n2t.net/addgene:116850 ; RRID:Addgene_116850)
